>Addgene plasmid #231158 | pEE485 | addgene full sequence | sequence record 458092 | Addgene NGS Result
GGGGAGCTGTTGGCTGGCTGGTGGCAGGATATATTGTGGTGTAAACAAATTGACGCTTAGACAACTTAAT
AACACATTGCGGACGTTTTTAATGTACTGAATTAACGCCGAATTAATTCCTAGGCCACCATGTTGGGCCC
GGCGCGCCAAGCTTGCATGCCTGCAGGTCAACATGGTGGAGCACGACACTCTCGTCTACTCCAAGAATAT
CAAAGATACAGTCTCAGAAGACCAGAGGGCTATTGAGACTTTTCAACAAAGGGTAATATCGGGAAACCTC
CTCGGATTCCATTGCCCAGCTATCTGTCACTTCATCGAAAGGACAGTAGAAAAGGAAGATGGCTTCTACA
AATGCCATCATTGCGATAAAGGAAAGGCTATCGTTCAAGATGCCTCTACCGACAGTGGTCCCAAAGATGG
ACCCCCACCCACGAGGAACATCGTGGAAAAAGAAGACGTTCCAACCACGTCTTCAAAGCAAGTGGATTGA
TGTGATGGTCAACATGGTGGAGCACGACACTCTCGTCTACTCCAAGAATATCAAAGATACAGTCTCAGAA
GACCAGAGGGCTATTGAGACTTTTCAACAAAGGGTAATATCGGGAAACCTCCTCGGATTCCATTGCCCAG
CTATCTGTCACTTCATCGAAAGGACAGTAGAAAAGGAAGATGGCTTCTACAAATGCCATCATTGCGATAA
AGGAAAGGCTATCGTTCAAGATGCCTCTACCGACAGTGGTCCCAAAGATGGACCCCCACCCACGAGGAAC
ATCGTGGAAAAAGAAGACGTTCCAACCACGTCTTCAAAGCAAGTGGATTGATGTGATATCTCCACTGACG
TAAGGGATGACGCACAATCCCACTATCCTTCGCAAGACCCTTCCTCTATATAAGGAAGTTCATTTCATTT
GGAGAGGATAAAACATTGCACCTATGGTGTTGCCCTGGCTGGGGTATGTCAGTGATCGCAGTAGAATGTA
CTAATTGACAAGTTGGAGAATACGGTAGAACGTCCTTATCCAACACAGCCTTTATCCCTCTCCCTGACGA
GGTTTTTGTCAGTGTAATATTTCTTTTTGAACTATCCAGCTTAGTACCGTACGGGAAAGTGACTGGTGTG
CTTATCTTTGAAATGTTACTTTGGGTTTCGGTTCTTTAGGTTAGTAAGAAAGCACTTGTCTTCTCATACA
AAGGAAAACCTGAGACGTATCGCTTACGAAAGTAGCAATGAAAGAAAGGTGGTGGTTTTAATCGCTACCG
CAAAAACGATGGGGTCGTTTTAATTAACTTCTCCTACGCAAGCGTCTAAACGGACGTTGGGGTTTTGCTA
GTTTCTTTAGAGAAAACTAGCTAAGTCTTTAATGTTATCATTAGAGATGGCATAAATATAATACTTGTGT
CTGCTGATAAGATCATTTTAATTTGGACGATTAGACTTGTTGAACTACAGGTTACTGAATCACTTGCGCT
AATCAACATGGGAGATATGTACGATGAATCATTTGACAAGTCGGGCGGTCCTGCTGACTTGATGGACGAT
TCTTGGGTGGAATCAGTTTCGTGGAAAGATCTGTTGAAGAAGTTACACAGCATAAAATTTGCACTACAGT
CTGGTAGAGATGAGATCACTGGGTTACTAGCGGCACTGAATAGACAGTGTCCTTATTCACCATATGAGCA
GTTTCCAGATAAGAAGGTGTATTTCCTTTTAGACTCACGGGCTAACAGTGCTCTTGGTGTGATTCAGAAC
GCTTCAGCGTTCAAGAGACGAGCTGATGAGAAGAATGCAGTGGCGGGTGTTACAAATATTCCTGCGAATC
CAAACACAACGGTTACGACGAACCAAGGGAGTACTACTACTACCAAGGCGAACACTGGCTCGACTTTGGA
AGAAGACTTGTACACTTATTACAAATTCGATGATGCCTCTACAGCTTTCCACAAATCTCTAACTTCGTTA
GAGAACATGGAGTTGAAGAGTTATTACCGAAGGAACTTTGAGAAAGTATTCGGGATTAAGTTTGGTGGAG
CAGCTGCTAGTTCATCTGCACCGCCTCCAGCGAGTGGAGGTCCGATACGTCCTAATCCCTAGGGATTTAA
GGACGTGAACTCTGTTGAGATCTCTGTGAAATTCAGAGGGTGGGTGATACCATATTCACTGATGCCATTA
GCGACATCTAAATAGGGCTAATTGTGACTAATTTGAGGGAATTTCCTTTACCATTGACGTCAGTGTCGTT
GGTAGCATTTGAGTTTCGGAGCATCTTGTTCTGGGGTTTCACACTATCTTTAGAGAAAGTGTTAAGTTAA
TTAAGTTATCTTAATTAAGAGCATAATTATACTGATTTGTCTCTCGTTGATAGAGTCTATCATTCTGTTA
CTAAAAATTTGACAACTCGGTTTGCTGACCTACTGGTTACTGTATCACTTACCCGAGTTAACGAGTCTAG
AAACGGACTCTTGCCAGCAATGCTGTTTTAGAGCTAGAAATAGCAAGTTAAAATAAGGCTAGTCCGTTAT
CAACTTGAAAAAGTGGCACCGAGTCGGTGCTCCCTAGTCTATAAATATAAGAGACCCTCTTATAGTAAGC
AGAGTTGTTGGAGACGTTCTTGATCCGTTTAATAGATCAATCACTCTAAAGGTTACTTATGGCCAAAGAG
AGGTGACTAATGGCTTGGATCTAAGGCCTTCTCAGGTTCAAAACAAGCCAAGAGTTGAGATTGGTGGAGA
AGACCTCAGGAACTTCTATACTTTGGTTATGGTGGATCCAGATGTTCCAAGTCCTAGCAACCCTCACCTC
CGAGAATATCTCCATTGGTTGGTGACTGATATCCCTGCTACAACTGGAACAACCTTTGGCAATGAGATTG
TGTGTTACGAAAATCCAAGTCCCACTGCAGGAATTCATCGTGTCGTGTTTATATTGTTTCGACAGCTTGG
CAGGCAAACAGTGTATGCACCAGGGTGGCGCCAGAACTTCAACACTCGCGAGTTTGCTGAGATCTACAAT
CTCGGCCTTCCCGTGGCCGCAGTTTTCTACAATTGTCAGAGGGAGAGTGGCTGCGGAGGAAGAAGACTTT
AGAGTGCCGGGCATGTCCCGAAGACATTAAACTACGGTTCTTTAAGTAGATCCGTGTCTGAAGTTTTAGG
TTCAATTTAAACCTACGAGATTGACATTCTCGACTGATCTTGATTGATCGGTAAGTCTTTTGTAATTTAA
TTTTCTTTTTGATTTTATTTTAAATTGTTATCTGTTTCTGTGTATAGACTGTTTGAGATCGGCGTTTGGC
CGACTCATTGTCTTACCATAGGGGAACGGACTTTGTTTGTGTTGTTATTTTATTTGTATTTTATTAAAAT
TCTCAACGATCTGAAAAAGCCTCGCGGCTAAGAGATTGTTGGGGGGTGAGTAAGTACTTTTAAAGTGATG
ATGGTTACAAAGGCAAAAGGGGTAAAACCCCTCGCCTACGTAAGCGTTATTACGCCCGTCTGTACTTATA
TCAGTACACTGACGAGTCCCTAAAGGACGAAACGGGAGAACGCTAGCCACCACCACCACCACCACGTGTG
AATTACAGGTGACCAGCTCGAATTTCCCCGATCGTTCAAACATTTGGCAATAAAGTTTCTTAAGATTGAA
TCCTGTTGCCGGTCTTGCGATGATTATCATATAATTTCTGTTGAATTACGTTAAGCATGTAATAATTAAC
ATGTAATGCATGACGTTATTTATGAGATGGGTTTTTATGATTAGAGTCCCGCAATTATACATTTAATACG
CGATAGAAAACAAAATATAGCGCGCAAACTAGGATAAATTATCGCGCGCGGTGTCATCTATGTTACTAGA
TCGGGAATTAAACTATCAGTGTTTGACAGGATATATTGGCGGGTAAACCTAAGAGAAAAGAGCGTTTATT
AGAATAATCGGATATTTAAAAGGGCGTGAAAAGGTTTATCCGTTCGTCCATTTGTATGTGCATGCCAACC
ACAGGGTTCCCCTCGGGATCAAAGTACTTTGATCCAACCCCTCCGCTGCTATAGTGCAGTCGGCTTCTGA
CGTTCAGTGCAGCCGTCTTCTGAAAACGACATGTCGCACAAGTCCTAAGTTACGCGACAGGCTGCCGCCC
TGCCCTTTTCCTGGCGTTTTCTTGTCGCGTGTTTTAGTCGCATAAAGTAGAATACTTGCGACTAGAACCG
GAGACATTACGCCATGAACAAGAGCGCCGCCGCTGGCCTGCTGGGCTATGCCCGCGTCAGCACCGACGAC
CAGGACTTGACCAACCAACGGGCCGAACTGCACGCGGCCGGCTGCACCAAGCTGTTTTCCGAGAAGATCA
CCGGCACCAGGCGCGACCGCCCGGAGCTGGCCAGGATGCTTGACCACCTACGCCCTGGCGACGTTGTGAC
AGTGACCAGGCTAGACCGCCTGGCCCGCAGCACCCGCGACCTACTGGACATTGCCGAGCGCATCCAGGAG
GCCGGCGCGGGCCTGCGTAGCCTGGCAGAGCCGTGGGCCGACACCACCACGCCGGCCGGCCGCATGGTGT
TGACCGTGTTCGCCGGCATTGCCGAGTTCGAGCGTTCCCTAATCATCGACCGCACCCGGAGCGGGCGCGA
GGCCGCCAAGGCCCGAGGCGTGAAGTTTGGCCCCCGCCCTACCCTCACCCCGGCACAGATCGCGCACGCC
CGCGAGCTGATCGACCAGGAAGGCCGCACCGTGAAAGAGGCGGCTGCACTGCTTGGCGTGCATCGCTCGA
CCCTGTACCGCGCACTTGAGCGCAGCGAGGAAGTGACGCCCACCGAGGCCAGGCGGCGCGGTGCCTTCCG
TGAGGACGCATTGACCGAGGCCGACGCCCTGGCGGCCGCCGAGAATGAACGCCAAGAGGAACAAGCATGA
AACCGCACCAGGACGGCCAGGACGAACCGTTTTTCATTACCGAAGAGATCGAGGCGGAGATGATCGCGGC
CGGGTACGTGTTCGAGCCGCCCGCGCACGTCTCAACCGTGCGGCTGCATGAAATCCTGGCCGGTTTGTCT
GATGCCAAGCTGGCGGCCTGGCCGGCCAGCTTGGCCGCTGAAGAAACCGAGCGCCGCCGTCTAAAAAGGT
GATGTGTATTTGAGTAAAACAGCTTGCGTCATGCGGTCGCTGCGTATATGATGCGATGAGTAAATAAACA
AATACGCAAGGGGAACGCATGAAGGTTATCGCTGTACTTAACCAGAAAGGCGGGTCAGGCAAGACGACCA
TCGCAACCCATCTAGCCCGCGCCCTGCAACTCGCCGGGGCCGATGTTCTGTTAGTCGATTCCGATCCCCA
GGGCAGTGCCCGCGATTGGGCGGCCGTGCGGGAAGATCAACCGCTAACCGTTGTCGGCATCGACCGCCCG
ACGATTGACCGCGACGTGAAGGCCATCGGCCGGCGCGACTTCGTAGTGATCGACGGAGCGCCCCAGGCGG
CGGACTTGGCTGTGTCCGCGATCAAGGCAGCCGACTTCGTGCTGATTCCGGTGCAGCCAAGCCCTTACGA
CATATGGGCCACCGCCGACCTGGTGGAGCTGGTTAAGCAGCGCATTGAGGTCACGGATGGAAGGCTACAA
GCGGCCTTTGTCGTGTCGCGGGCGATCAAAGGCACGCGCATCGGCGGTGAGGTTGCCGAGGCGCTGGCCG
GGTACGAGCTGCCCATTCTTGAGTCCCGTATCACGCAGCGCGTGAGCTACCCAGGCACTGCCGCCGCCGG
CACAACCGTTCTTGAATCAGAACCCGAGGGCGACGCTGCCCGCGAGGTCCAGGCGCTGGCCGCTGAAATT
AAATCAAAACTCATTTGAGTTAATGAGGTAAAGAGAAAATGAGCAAAAGCACAAACACGCTAAGTGCCGG
CCGTCCGAGCGCACGCAGCAGCAAGGCTGCAACGTTGGCCAGCCTGGCAGACACGCCAGCCATGAAGCGG
GTCAACTTTCAGTTGCCGGCGGAGGATCACACCAAGCTGAAGATGTACGCGGTACGCCAAGGCAAGACCA
TTACCGAGCTGCTATCTGAATACATCGCGCAGCTACCAGAGTAAATGAGCAAATGAATAAATGAGTAGAT
GAATTTTAGCGGCTAAAGGAGGCGGCATGGAAAATCAAGAACAACCAGGCACCGACGCCGTGGAATGCCC
CATGTGTGGAGGAACGGGCGGTTGGCCAGGCGTAAGCGGCTGGGTTGCCTGCCGGCCCTGCAATGGCACT
GGAACCCCCAAGCCCGAGGAATCGGCGTGAGCGGTCGCAAACCATCCGGCCCGGTACAAATCGGCGCGGC
GCTGGGTGATGACCTGGTGGAGAAGTTGAAGGCCGCGCAGGCCGCCCAGCGGCAACGCATCGAGGCAGAA
GCACGCCCCGGTGAATCGTGGCAAGCGGCCGCTGATCGAATCCGCAAAGAATCCCGGCAACCGCCGGCAG
CCGGTGCGCCGTCGATTAGGAAGCCGCCCAAGGGCGACGAGCAACCAGATTTTTTCGTTCCGATGCTCTA
TGACGTGGGCACCCGCGATAGTCGCAGCATCATGGACGTGGCCGTTTTCCGTCTGTCGAAGCGTGACCGA
CGAGCTGGCGAGGTGATCCGCTACGAGCTTCCAGACGGGCACGTAGAGGTTTCCGCAGGGCCGGCCGGCA
TGGCCAGTGTGTGGGATTACGACCTGGTACTGATGGCGGTTTCCCATCTAACCGAATCCATGAACCGATA
CCGGGAAGGGAAGGGAGACAAGCCCGGCCGCGTGTTCCGTCCACACGTTGCGGACGTACTCAAGTTCTGC
CGGCGAGCCGATGGCGGAAAGCAGAAAGACGACCTGGTAGAAACCTGCATTCGGTTAAACACCACGCACG
TTGCCATGCAGCGTACGAAGAAGGCCAAGAACGGCCGCCTGGTGACGGTATCCGAGGGTGAAGCCTTGAT
TAGCCGCTACAAGATCGTAAAGAGCGAAACCGGGCGGCCGGAGTACATCGAGATCGAGCTAGCTGATTGG
ATGTACCGCGAGATCACAGAAGGCAAGAACCCGGACGTGCTGACGGTTCACCCCGATTACTTTTTGATCG
ATCCCGGCATCGGCCGTTTTCTCTACCGCCTGGCACGCCGCGCCGCAGGCAAGGCAGAAGCCAGATGGTT
GTTCAAGACGATCTACGAACGCAGTGGCAGCGCCGGAGAGTTCAAGAAGTTCTGTTTCACCGTGCGCAAG
CTGATCGGGTCAAATGACCTGCCGGAGTACGATTTGAAGGAGGAGGCGGGGCAGGCTGGCCCGATCCTAG
TCATGCGCTACCGCAACCTGATCGAGGGCGAAGCATCCGCCGGTTCCTAATGTACGGAGCAGATGCTAGG
GCAAATTGCCCTAGCAGGGGAAAAAGGTCGAAAAGGTCTCTTTCCTGTGGATAGCACGTACATTGGGAAC
CCAAAGCCGTACATTGGGAACCGGAACCCGTACATTGGGAACCCAAAGCCGTACATTGGGAACCGGTCAC
ACATGTAAGTGACTGATATAAAAGAGAAAAAAGGCGATTTTTCCGCCTAAAACTCTTTAAAACTTATTAA
AACTCTTAAAACCCGCCTGGCCTGTGCATAACTGTCTGGCCAGCGCACAGCCGAAGAGCTGCAAAAAGCG
CCTACCCTTCGGTCGCTGCGCTCCCTACGCCCCGCCGCTTCGCGTCGGCCTATCGCGGCCGCTGGCCGCT
CAAAAATGGCTGGCCTACGGCCAGGCAATCTACCAGGGCGCGGACAAGCCGCGCCGTCGCCACTCGACCG
CCGGCGCCCACATCAAGGCACCCTGCCTCGCGCGTTTCGGTGATGACGGTGAAAACCTCTGACACATGCA
GCTCCCGGAGACGGTCACAGCTTGTCTGTAAGCGGATGCCGGGAGCAGACAAGCCCGTCAGGGCGCGTCA
GCGGGTGTTGGCGGGTGTCGGGGCGCAGCCATGACCCAGTCACGTAGCGATAGCGGAGTGTATACTGGCT
TAACTATGCGGCATCAGAGCAGATTGTACTGAGAGTGCACCATATGCGGTGTGAAATACCGCACAGATGC
GTAAGGAGAAAATACCGCATCAGGCGCTCTTCCGCTTCCTCGCTCACTGACTCGCTGCGCTCGGTCGTTC
GGCTGCGGCGAGCGGTATCAGCTCACTCAAAGGCGGTAATACGGTTATCCACAGAATCAGGGGATAACGC
AGGAAAGAACATGTGAGCAAAAGGCCAGCAAAAGGCCAGGAACCGTAAAAAGGCCGCGTTGCTGGCGTTT
TTCCATAGGCTCCGCCCCCCTGACGAGCATCACAAAAATCGACGCTCAAGTCAGAGGTGGCGAAACCCGA
CAGGACTATAAAGATACCAGGCGTTTCCCCCTGGAAGCTCCCTCGTGCGCTCTCCTGTTCCGACCCTGCC
GCTTACCGGATACCTGTCCGCCTTTCTCCCTTCGGGAAGCGTGGCGCTTTCTCATAGCTCACGCTGTAGG
TATCTCAGTTCGGTGTAGGTCGTTCGCTCCAAGCTGGGCTGTGTGCACGAACCCCCCGTTCAGCCCGACC
GCTGCGCCTTATCCGGTAACTATCGTCTTGAGTCCAACCCGGTAAGACACGACTTATCGCCACTGGCAGC
AGCCACTGGTAACAGGATTAGCAGAGCGAGGTATGTAGGCGGTGCTACAGAGTTCTTGAAGTGGTGGCCT
AACTACGGCTACACTAGAAGGACAGTATTTGGTATCTGCGCTCTGCTGAAGCCAGTTACCTTCGGAAAAA
GAGTTGGTAGCTCTTGATCCGGCAAACAAACCACCGCTGGTAGCGGTGGTTTTTTTGTTTGCAAGCAGCA
GATTACGCGCAGAAAAAAAGGATCTCAAGAAGATCCTTTGATCTTTTCTACGGGGTCTGACGCTCAGTGG
AACGAAAACTCACGTTAAGGGCTGATGAATCCCCTAATGATTTTTATCAAAATCATTAAGTTAAGGTAGA
TACACATCTTGTCATATGATCAAATGGTTTCGCCAAAAATCAATAATCAGACAACAAAATGTGCGAACTC
GATATTTTACACGACTCTCTTTACCAATTCTGCCCCGAATTACACTTAAAACGACTCAACAGCTTAACGT
TGGCTTGCCACGCCTTACTTGACTGTAAAACTCTCACTCTTACCGAACTTGGCCGTAACCTGCCAACCAA
AGCGAGAACAAAACATAACATCAAACGAATCGACCGATTGTTAGGTAATCGTCACCTCCACAAAGAGCGA
CTCGCTGTATACCGTTGGCATGCTAGCTTTATCTGTTCGGGCAATACGATGCCCATTGTACTTGTTGACT
GGTCTGATATCCGTGAGCAAAAACGGCTTATGGTATTGCGAGCTTCAGTCGCACTACACGGTCGTTCTGT
TACTCTTTATGAGAAAGCGTTCCCGCTTTCAGAGCAATGTTCAAAGAAAGCTCATGACCAATTTCTAGCC
GACCTTGCGAGCATTCTACCGAGTAACACCACACCGCTCATTGTCAGTGATGCTGGCTTTAAAGTGCCAT
GGTATAAATCCGTTGAGAAGCTGGGTTGGTACTGGTTAAGTCGAGTAAGAGGAAAAGTACAATATGCAGA
CCTAGGAGCGGAAAACTGGAAACCTATCAGCAACTTACATGATATGTCATCTAGTCACTCAAAGACTTTA
GGCTATAAGAGGCTGACTAAAAGCAATCCAATCTCATGCCAAATTCTATTGTATAAATCTCGCTCTAAAG
GCCGAAAAAATCAGCGCTCGACACGGACTCATTGTCACCACCCGTCACCTAAAATCTACTCAGCGTCGGC
AAAGGAGCCATGGATTCTAGCAACTAACTTACCTGTTGAAATTCGAACACCCAAACAACTTGTTAATATC
TATTCGAAGCGAATGCAGATTGAAGAAACCTTCCGAGACTTGAAAAGTCCTGCCTACGGACTAGGCCTAC
GCCATAGCCGAACGAGCAGCTCAGAGCGTTTTGATATCATGCTGCTAATCGCCCTGATGCTTCAACTAAC
ATGTTGGCTTGCGGGCGTTCATGCTCAGAAACAAGGTTGGGACAAGCACTTCCAGGCTAACACAGTCAGA
AATCGAAACGTACTCTCAACAGTTCGCTTAGGCATGGAAGTTTTGCGGCATTCTGGCTACACAATAACAA
GGGAAGACTCACTCGTGGCTGCAACCCTGCTTACTCAAAATCTATTCACACATGGTTACGTTTTGGGGAA
ATTATGAGGGGATCTCTCAGCGTTAAGGGATTTTGGTCATGCATTCTAGGTACTAAAACAATTCATCCAG
TAAAATATAATATTTTATTTTCTCCCAATCAGGCTTGATCCCCAGTAAGTCAAAAAATAGCTCGACATAC
TGTTCTTCCCCGATATCCTCCCTGATCGACCGGACGCAGAAGGCAATGTCATACCACTTGTCCGCCCTGC
CGCTTCTCCCAAGATCAATAAAGCCACTTACTTTGCCATCTTTCACAAAGATGTTGCTGTCTCCCAGGTC
GCCGTGGGAAAAGACAAGTTCCTCTTCGGGCTTTTCCGTCTTTAAAAAATCATACAGCTCGCGCGGATCT
TTAAATGGAGTGTCTTCTTCCCAGTTTTCGCAATCCACATCGGCCAGATCGTTATTCAGTAAGTAATCCA
ATTCGGCTAAGCGGCTGTCTAAGCTATTCGTATAGGGACAATCCGATATGTCGATGGAGTGAAAGAGCCT
GATGCACTCCGCATACAGCTCGATAATCTTTTCAGGGCTTTGTTCATCTTCATACTCTTCCGAGCAAAGG
ACGCCATCGGCCTCACTCATGAGCAGATTGCTCCAGCCATCATGCCGTTCAAAGTGCAGGACCTTTGGAA
CAGGCAGCTTTCCTTCCAGCCATAGCATCATGTCCTTTTCCCGTTCCACATCATAGGTGGTCCCTTTATA
CCGGCTGTCCGTCATTTTTAAATATAGGTTTTCATTTTCTCCCACCAGCTTATATACCTTAGCAGGAGAC
ATTCCTTCCGTATCTTTTACGCAGCGGTATTTTTCGATCAGTTTTTTCAATTCCGGTGATATTCTCATTT
TAGCCATTTATTATTTCCTTCCTCTTTTCTACAGTATTTAAAGATACCCCAAGAAGCTAATTATAACAAG
ACGAACTCCAATTCACTGTTCCTTGCATTCTAAAACCTTAAATACCAGAAAACAGCTTTTTCAAAGTTGT
TTTCAAAGTTGGCGTATAACATAGTATCGACGGAGCCGATTTTGAAACCGCGGTGATCACAGGCAGCAAC
GCTCTGTCATCGTTACAATCAACATGCTACCCTCCGCGAGATCATCCGTGTTTCAAACCCGGCAGCTTAG
TTGCCGTTCTTCCGAATAGCATCGGTAACATGAGCAAAGTCTGCCGCCTTACAACGGCTCTCCCGCTGAC
GCCGTCCCGGACTGATGGGCTGCCTGTATCGAGTGGTGATTTTGTGCCGAGCTGCCGGTC
Features (pLannotate 1.2.2; 20 found; start..end, strand, type, name):
     22..46      +  misc_feature   LB T-DNA repeat: left border repeat from nopaline C58 T-DNA
    149..169     -  misc_feature   MCS (fragment): pUC18/19 multiple cloning site
    244..918     +  promoter       CaMV 35S promoter (enhanced): cauliflower mosaic virus 35S promoter with a duplicated enhancer region
   1478..2089    +  CDS            CP: CAPSD_TRVPP - Experimental evidence at protein level: Swiss-Prot protein existence level 1. Capsid protein self-assembles to form rod-shaped virions about 22 nm in diameter with a central canal enclosing the viral genomic RNA. From Tobacco rattle virus (isolate PpK20) (TRV).
   2475..2550    +  misc_RNA       gRNA scaffold: guide RNA scaffold for the Streptococcus pyogenes CRISPR/Cas9 system
   2558..3079    +  CDS            FT: FT_ARATH - Experimental evidence at protein level: Swiss-Prot protein existence level 1. Component of the mobile flower-promoting signal (floral stimulus or florigen). Promotes the transition from vegetative growth to flowering. Required for 'SEPALLATA3' (SEP3) and 'FRUITFULL' (FUL) accumulation in mature rosette leaves. Seems to acts in parallel with 'LEAFY' to induce flowering by regulating 'APETALA1'. Translated in leaves and then transported to the shoot apical meristem where it activates the transcription of several floral meristem identity genes. May play a role in both the autonomous an
   3447..3486    +  ncRNA          TLS-PK6: Accession: RF01101 - Pseudoknot of tRNA-like structure
   3482..3537    +  ncRNA          Hammerhead 3: Accession: RF00008 - Hammerhead ribozyme (type III)
   3547..3565    +  CDS            9xHis (fragment): 9xHis affinity tag
   3600..3852    +  terminator     NOS terminator: nopaline synthase terminator and poly(A) signal
   3874..3898    +  misc_feature   RB T-DNA repeat: right border repeat from nopaline C58 T-DNA
   4238..4639    +  CDS            Y4CG_SINFN (fragment): Protein inferred from homology: Swiss-Prot protein existence level 3. From Sinorhizobium fredii (strain NBRC 101917 / NGR234).
   5199..5828    +  CDS            pVS1 StaA: stability protein from the Pseudomonas plasmid pVS1 (Heeb et al., 2000)
   6257..7330    +  CDS            pVS1 RepA: replication protein from the Pseudomonas plasmid pVS1 (Heeb et al., 2000)
   7396..7590    +  rep_origin     pVS1 oriV: origin of replication for the Pseudomonas plasmid pVS1 (Heeb et al., 2000)
   7793..7832    +  CDS            rop (fragment): Rop protein, which maintains plasmids at low copy number; rop
   7934..8074    +  misc_feature   bom: basis of mobility region from pBR322
   8260..8848    -  rep_origin     ori: high-copy-number ColE1/pMB1/pBR322/pUC origin of replication
   8956..9025    -  ncRNA          RNA-OUT: Accession: RF00240 - RNA-OUT
  10273..11067   -  CDS            KanR: aminoglycoside phosphotransferase; aphA-3; confers resistance to kanamycin
