[The description below was written by a language model from this plasmid's Addgene catalogue record and pLannotate feature annotations shown in this document.]
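Description:
pEE485 is an 11.5 kb plant binary (T-DNA) plasmid built on the pEE083 backbone that launches an engineered RNA2 of tobacco rattle virus (TRV2) carrying a mobile single-guide RNA against the tomato (Solanum lycopersicum) PDS gene. It is propagated in E. coli through a high-copy ColE1/pMB1-type origin with kanamycin selection (aphA-3-type KanR). The pVS1 oriV, RepA and StaA functions provide replication and stable maintenance in Agrobacterium, and a pBR322 bom site is also present.

Between the nopaline-type left and right border repeats, an enhanced CaMV 35S promoter with a duplicated enhancer drives transcription of the TRV2 cDNA, which includes the viral capsid protein gene. Downstream of the coat protein, according to the record, a PEBV sub-genomic promoter expresses the payload: the SlPDS spacer joined to the Streptococcus pyogenes Cas9 gRNA scaffold and followed directly by sequence from Arabidopsis thaliana FT. The annotation reads this FT segment as a coding sequence, but the depositor describes it as mobile sequence from the FT mRNA, intended to help the guide RNA move through the plant. The viral 3′ end, annotated with a tRNA-like-structure pseudoknot, is followed by a hammerhead ribozyme that trims the transcript to produce a defined viral terminus, and then by a NOS terminator. Short annotated fragments such as the 9xHis, MCS and rop hits appear to be incidental matches.

No Cas9 or TRV RNA1 is encoded, so these would have to be supplied separately. The associated work concerns heritable gene editing in tomato through viral delivery of sgRNAs.
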