Addgene plasmid #231158: pEE485
Purpose: T-DNA encoding TRV2 with mobile gRNA targeting SlPDS
Depositing lab: Daniel Voytas. Depositing organization: University of Minnesota. Publication: Heritable gene editing in tomato through viral delivery of isopentenyl transferase and single-guide RNAs to latent axillary meristematic cells. Liu D, Ellison EE, Myers EA, Donahue LI, Xuan S, Swanson R, Qi S, Prichard LE, Starker CG, Voytas DF. Proc Natl Acad Sci U S A. 2024 Sep 24;121(39):e2406486121. doi: 10.1073/pnas.2406486121. Epub 2024 Sep 16. PubMed 39284063.
Backbone
  Vector backbone: pEE083
  Vector type: Plant Expression
Growth in bacteria
  Bacterial resistance: Kanamycin, 50 μg/mL
  Growth temperature: 37°C
  Growth strain: DH5alpha
  Copy number: High Copy
Gene/Insert
  Gene/Insert name: mobile gRNA targeting SlPDS
  gRNA/shRNA sequence: GGACTCTTGCCAGCAATGCT
  Species: Solanum lycopersicum
  Promoter: PEBV sub-genomic
  Cloning method: Restriction Enzyme; 5′ cloning site unknown (unknown if destroyed)
Terms and licenses: Academic/Nonprofit Terms; Industry Terms: Not Available to Industry
Depositor comments: also contains mobile sequences from Arabidopsis thaliana FT mRNA
How to cite: pEE485 was a gift from Daniel Voytas (Addgene plasmid # 231158 ; http://n2t.net/addgene:231158 ; RRID:Addgene_231158)
